Addgene plasmid #38923: PDZK1
Purpose: Bacterial expression for structure determination; may not be full ORF
Depositing lab: Nicola Burgess-Brown. Depositing organization: University of Oxford.
Backbone
  Vector backbone: pNIC28-Bsa4
  Backbone manufacturer: SGC
  Vector type: Bacterial Expression
Growth in bacteria
  Bacterial resistance: Kanamycin, 50 μg/mL
  Growth temperature: 37°C
  Growth strain: Mach1
  Copy number: Low Copy
Gene/Insert
  Gene/Insert name: PDZK1 (alt names: PDZ domain containing 1; PDB:2VSP)
  Species: H. sapiens (human)
  Insert size (bp): 354
  GenBank ID: PDZ domain containing 1
  Entrez Gene: PDZK1 (a.k.a. CAP70, CLAMP, NHERF-3, NHERF3, PDZD1)
  Tag / fusion protein: His Tev (N terminal on insert)
  Cloning method: Ligation Independent Cloning
  Sequencing primers: 5′ T7; 3′ T7-term
Terms and licenses: Academic/Nonprofit Terms; Industry Terms: Not Available to Industry
How to cite: PDZK1 was a gift from Nicola Burgess-Brown (Addgene plasmid # 38923 ; http://n2t.net/addgene:38923 ; RRID:Addgene_38923)
