[The description below was written by a language model from this plasmid's Addgene catalogue record.]
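Description:
PDZK1 is a bacterial expression plasmid built on the pNIC28-Bsa4 backbone from the SGC, a vector designed for ligation-independent cloning of protein fragments intended for structural work. It is propagated in E. coli as a low-copy plasmid under kanamycin selection. The record lists T7 and T7-terminator sequencing primers, which implies that the insert sits within a T7 promoter/terminator expression cassette of the kind used in T7 polymerase-expressing E. coli hosts, although the promoter itself is not explicitly stated and no feature table is provided to confirm the other elements or the origin of replication.

The insert is a 354 bp fragment of human PDZK1 (PDZ domain containing 1, also known as NHERF3, CAP70, CLAMP or PDZD1), a scaffold protein made up of multiple PDZ domains. The short insert length and the depositor's note that the construct may not carry the full ORF indicate that it encodes only part of the protein, a size consistent with roughly a single PDZ domain, though the record does not specify which region or its boundaries. The fragment is fused at its N terminus to a histidine tag followed by a TEV protease recognition site, an arrangement that allows affinity purification on immobilised metal resin and subsequent removal of the tag by TEV cleavage.

The stated purpose is recombinant production of the protein in bacteria for structure determination, and the record associates the construct with a deposited PDB structure. It would be suited to producing purified PDZK1 domain protein for crystallography, biophysical characterisation or ligand-binding studies.
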