>Addgene plasmid #38923 | PDZK1 | depositor partial sequence | sequence record 48981 | PDZK1 sequence 354 bps
ATGCACCATCATCATCATCATTCTTCTGGTGTAGATCTGGGTACCGAGAACCTGTACTTCCAATCCATGA
AGCCTAAACTCTGCAGGCTGGCTAAAGGTGAAAATGGCTATGGCTTTCACTTAAATGCGATTCGGGGTCT
GCCAGGCTCATTCATCAAAGAGGTACAGAAGGGCGGTCCTGCTGACTTGGCTGGGCTAGAGGATGAGGAT
GTCATCATTGAAGTGAATGGGGTGAATGTGCTAGATGAACCCTATGAGAAGGTGGTGGATAGAATCCAGA
GCAGTGGGAAGAATGTCACACTTCTAGTCTGTGGAAAGAAGGCCCAGGATACCGTTTGACAGTAAAGGTG
GATA
