>Addgene plasmid #38923 | PDZK1 | addgene partial sequence | sequence record 51532 | T7_term
TGGTGGTGGTGGTGCTCGAGTGCGGCCGCAAGCTTGTCGACGGAGCTCGAATTCGGATCCGTATCCACCT
TTACTGTCAAACCGTATCCTGGGCCTTCTTTCCACAGACTAGAAGTGTGACATTCTTCCCACTGCTCTGG
ATTCTATCCACCACCTTCTCATAGGGTTCATCTAGCACATTCACCCCATTCACTTCAATGATGACATCCT
CATCCTCTAGCCCAGCCAAGTCAGCAGGACCGCCCTTCTGTACCTCTTTGATGAATGAGCCTGGCAGACC
CCGAATCGCATTTAAGTGAAAGCCATAGCCATTTTCACCTTTAGCCAGCCTGCAGAGTTTAGGCTTCATG
GATTGGAAGTACAGGTTCTCGGTACCCAGATCTACACCAGAAGAATGATGATGATGATGGTGCATATGTA
TATCTCCTTCTTAAAGTTAAACAAAATTATTTCTAGAGGGGAATTGTTATCCGCTCACAATTCCCCTATA
GTGAGTCGTATTAATTTCGCGGGATCGAGATCTCGATCCTCTACGCCGGACGCATCGTGGCCGGCATCAC
CGGCGCCACAGGTGCGGTTGCTGGCGCCTATATCGCCGACATCACCGATGGGGAAGATCGGGCTCGCCAC
TTCGGGCTCATGAGCGCTTGTTTCGGCGTGGGTATGGTGGCAGGCCCCGTGGCCGGGGGACTGTTGGGCG
CCATCTCCTTGCATGCACCATTCCTTGCGGCGGCGGTGCTCAACGGCCTCAACCTACTACTGGGCTGCTT
CCTAATGCAGGAGTCGCATAAGGGAGAGCGTCGAGATCCCGGACACCATCGAATGGCGCAAAACCTTTCG
CGGTATGGCATGATAGCGCCCGGAAGAGAGTCAATTCAGGGTGGTGAATGTGAAACCAGTAACG
