>Addgene plasmid #38923 | PDZK1 | addgene partial sequence | sequence record 51534 | T7 5'-TAATACGACTCACTATAGGG-3'
AGATCTGGGTACCGAGAACCTGTACTTCCAATCCATGAAGCCTAAACTCTGCAGGCTGGCTAAAGGTGAA
AATGGCTATGGCTTTCACTTAAATGCGATTCGGGGTCTGCCAGGCTCATTCATCAAAGAGGTACAGAAGG
GCGGTCCTGCTGACTTGGCTGGGCTAGAGGATGAGGATGTCATCATTGAAGTGAATGGGGTGAATGTGCT
AGATGAACCCTATGAGAAGGTGGTGGATAGAATCCAGAGCAGTGGGAAGAATGTCACACTTCTAGTCTGT
GGAAAGAAGGCCCAGGATACGGTTTGACAGTAAAGGTGGATACGGATCCGAATTCGAGCTCCGTCGACAA
GCTTGCGGCCGCACTCGAGCACCACCACCACCACCACTGAGATCCGGCTGCTAACAAAGCCCGAAAGGAA
GCTGAGTTGGCTGCTGCCACCGCTGAGCAATAACTAGCATAACCCCTTGGGGCCTCTAAACGGGTCTTGA
GGGGTTTTTTGCTGAAAGGAGGAACTATATCCGGATTGGCGAATGGG
[124 nt withheld, positions 538-661]
C
[67 nt withheld, positions 663-729]
